>Addgene plasmid #126765 | B-evoSpCas9 | depositor full sequence | sequence record 252848 | B-evoSpCas9 sequence 8056 bps
CTAGAGGTACCCGTTACATAACTTACGGTAAATGGCCCGCCTGGCTGACCGCCCAACGACCCCCGCCCAT
TGACGTCAATAGTAACGCCAATAGGGACTTTCCATTGACGTCAATGGGTGGAGTATTTACGGTAAACTGC
CCACTTGGCAGTACATCAAGTGTATCATATGCCAAGTACGCCCCCTATTGACGTCAATGACGGTAAATGG
CCCGCCTGGCATTGTGCCCAGTACATGACCTTATGGGACTTTCCTACTTGGCAGTACATCTACGTATTAG
TCATCGCTATTACCATGGTCGAGGTGAGCCCCACGTTCTGCTTCACTCTCCCCATCTCCCCCCCCTCCCC
ACCCCCAATTTTGTATTTATTTATTTTTTAATTATTTTGTGCAGCGATGGGGGCGGGGGGGGGGGGGGGG
CGCGCGCCAGGCGGGGCGGGGCGGGGCGAGGGGCGGGGCGGGGCGAGGCGGAGAGGTGCGGCGGCAGCCA
ATCAGAGCGGCGCGCTCCGAAAGTTTCCTTTTATGGCGAGGCGGCGGCGGCGGCGGCCCTATAAAAAGCG
AAGCGCGCGGCGGGCGGGAGTCGCTGCGACGCTGCCTTCGCCCCGTGCCCCGCTCCGCCGCCGCCTCGCG
CCGCCCGCCCCGGCTCTGACTGACCGCGTTACTCCCACAGGTGAGCGGGCGGGACGGCCCTTCTCCTCCG
GGCTGTAATTAGCTGAGCAAGAGGTAAGGGTTTAAGGGATGGTTGGTTGGTGGGGTATTAATGTTTAATT
ACCTGGAGCACCTGCCTGAAATCACTTTTTTTCAGGTTGGACCGGTGCCACCATGGACTATAAGGACCAC
GACGGAGACTACAAGGATCATGATATTGATTACAAAGACGATGACGATAAGATGGCCCCAAAGAAGAAGC
GGAAGGTCGGTATCCACGGAGTCCCAGCAGCCGACAAGAAGTACAGCATCGGCCTGGACATCGGCACCAA
CTCTGTGGGCTGGGCCGTGATCACCGACGAGTACAAGGTGCCCAGCAAGAAATTCAAGGTGCTGGGCAAC
ACCGACCGGCACAGCATCAAGAAGAACCTGATCGGAGCCCTGCTGTTCGACAGCGGCGAAACAGCCGAGG
CCACCCGGCTGAAGAGAACCGCCAGAAGAAGATACACCAGACGGAAGAACCGGATCTGCTATCTGCAAGA
GATCTTCAGCAACGAGATGGCCAAGGTGGACGACAGCTTCTTCCACAGACTGGAAGAGTCCTTCCTGGTG
GAAGAGGATAAGAAGCACGAGCGGCACCCCATCTTCGGCAACATCGTGGACGAGGTGGCCTACCACGAGA
AGTACCCCACCATCTACCACCTGAGAAAGAAACTGGTGGACAGCACCGACAAGGCCGACCTGCGGCTGAT
CTATCTGGCCCTGGCCCACATGATCAAGTTCCGGGGCCACTTCCTGATCGAGGGCGACCTGAACCCCGAC
AACAGCGACGTGGACAAGCTGTTCATCCAGCTGGTGCAGACCTACAACCAGCTGTTCGAGGAAAACCCCA
TCAACGCCAGCGGCGTGGACGCCAAGGCCATCCTGTCTGCCAGACTGAGCAAGAGCAGACGGCTGGAAAA
TCTGATCGCCCAGCTGCCCGGCGAGAAGAAGAATGGCCTGTTCGGAAACCTGATTGCCCTGAGCCTGGGC
CTGACCCCCAACTTCAAGAGCAACTTCGACCTGGCCGAGGATGCCAAACTGCAGCTGAGCAAGGACACCT
ACGACGACGACCTGGACAACCTGCTGGCCCAGATCGGCGACCAGTACGCCGACCTGTTTCTGGCCGCCAA
GAACCTGTCCGACGCCATCCTGCTGAGCGACATCCTGAGAGTGAACACCGAGATCACCAAGGCCCCCCTG
AGCGCCTCTATGATCAAGAGATACGACGAGCACCACCAGGACCTGACCCTGCTGAAAGCTCTCGTGCGGC
AGCAGCTGCCTGAGAAGTACAAAGAGATTTTCTTCGACCAGAGCAAGAACGGCTACGCCGGCTACATTGA
CGGCGGAGCCAGCCAGGAAGAGTTCTACAAGTTCATCAAGCCCATCCTGGAAAAGATGGACGGCACCGAG
GAACTGCTCGTGAAGCTGAACAGAGAGGACCTGCTGCGGAAGCAGCGGACCTTCGACAACGGCAGCATCC
CCCACCAGATCCACCTGGGAGAGCTGCACGCCATTCTGCGGCGGCAGGAAGATTTTTACCCATTCCTGAA
GGACAACCGGGAAAAGATCGAGAAGATCCTGACCTTCCGCATCCCCTACTACGTGGGCCCTCTGGCCAGG
GGAAACAGCAGATTCGCCTGGATGACCAGAAAGAGCGAGGAAACCATCACCCCCTGGAACTTCGAGGAAG
TGGTGGACAAGGGCGCTTCCGCCCAGAGCTTCATCGAGCGGGTGACCAACTTCGATAAGAACCTGCCCAA
CGAGAAGGTGCTGCCCAAGCACAGCCTGCTGAACGAGTACTTCACCGTGTATAACGAGCTGACCGAAGTG
AAATACGTGACCGAGGGAATGAGAAAGCCCGCCTTCCTGAGCGGCGAGCAGAAAAAGGCCATCGTGGACC
TGCTGTTCAAGACCAACCGGAAAGTGACCGTGAAGCAGCTGAAAGAGGACTACTTCAAGAAAATCGAGTG
CTTCGACTCCGTGGAAATCTCCGGCGTGGAAGATCGGTTCAACGCCTCCCTGGGCACATACCACGATCTG
CTGAAAATTATCAAGGACAAGGACTTCCTGGACAATGAGGAAAACGAGGACATTCTGGAAGATATCGTGC
TGACCCTGACACTGTTTGAGGACAGAGAGATGATCGAGGAACGGCTGAAAACCTATGCCCACCTGTTCGA
CGACAAAGTGATGAAGCAGCTGAAGCGGCGGAGATACACCGGCTGGGGCCAGCTGAGCCGGAAGCTGATC
AACGGCATCCGGGACAAGCAGTCCGGCAAGACAATCCTGGATTTCCTGAAGTCCGACGGCTTCGCCAACA
GAAACTTCATGCAGCTGATCCACGACGACAGCCTGACCTTTAAAGAGGACATCCAGAAAGCCCAGGTGTC
CGGCCAGGGCGATAGCCTGCACGAGCACATTGCCAATCTGGCCGGCAGCCCCGCCATTAAGAAGGGCATC
CTGCAGACAGTGAAGGTGGTGGACGAGCTCGTGAAAGTGATGGGCCGGCACAAGCCCGAGAACATCGTGA
TCGAAATGGCCAGAGAGAACCAGACCACCCAGAAGGGACAGAAGAACAGCCGCGAGAGAATGAAGCGGAT
CGAAGAGGGCATCAAAGAGCTGGGCAGCCAGATCCTGAAAGAACACCCCGTGGAAAACACCCAGCTGCAG
AACGAGAAGCTGTACCTGTACTACCTGCAGAATGGGCGGGATATGTACGTGGACCAGGAACTGGACATCA
ACCGGCTGTCCGACTACGATGTGGACCATATCGTGCCTCAGAGCTTTCTGAAGGACGACTCCATCGACAA
CAAGGTGCTGACCAGAAGCGACAAGAACCGGGGCAAGAGCGACAACGTGCCCTCCGAAGAGGTCGTGAAG
AAGATGAAGAACTACTGGCGGCAGCTGCTGAACGCCAAGCTGATTACCCAGAGAAAGTTCGACAATCTGA
CCAAGGCCGAGAGAGGCGGCCTGAGCGAACTGGATAAGGCCGGCTTCATCAAGAGACAGCTGGTGGAAAC
CCGGCAGATCACAAAGCACGTGGCACAGATCCTGGACTCCCGGATGAACACTAAGTACGACGAGAATGAC
AAGCTGATCCGGGAAGTGAAAGTGATCACCCTGAAGTCCAAGCTGGTGTCCGATTTCCGGAAGGATTTCC
AGTTTTACAAAGTGCGCGAGATCAACAACTACCACCACGCCCACGACGCGTACCTGAACGCCGTCGTGGG
AACCGCCCTGATCAAAAAGTACCCTAAGCTGGGTGGCAAGGTGTACGATGTACGGAAGATGATCGCCAAG
AGCGAGCAGGAAATCGGCAAGGCTACCGCCAAGTACTTCTTCTACAGCAACATCATGAACTTTTTCAAGA
CCGAGATTACCCTGGCCAACGGCGAGATCCGGAAGCGGCCTCTGATCGAGACAAACGGCGAAACCGGGGA
GATCGTGTGGGATAAGGGCCGGGATTTTGCCACCGTGCGGAAAGTGCTGAGCATGCCCCAAGTGAATATC
GTGAAAAAGACCGAGGTGCAGACAGGCGGCTTCAGCAAAGAGTCTATCCTGCCCAAGAGGAACAGCGATA
AGCTGATCGCCAGAAAGAAGGACTGGGACCCTAAGAAGTACGGCGGCTTCGACAGCCCCACCGTGGCCTA
TTCTGTGCTGGTGGTGGCCAAAGTGGAAAAGGGCAAGTCCAAGAAACTGAAGAGTGTGAAAGAGCTGCTG
GGGATCACCATCATGGAAAGAAGCAGCTTCGAGAAGAATCCCATCGACTTTCTGGAAGCCAAGGGCTACA
AAGAAGTGAAAAAGGACCTGATCATCAAGCTGCCTAAGTACTCCCTGTTCGAGCTGGAAAACGGCCGGAA
GAGAATGCTGGCCTCTGCCGGCGAACTGCAGAAGGGAAACGAACTGGCCCTGCCCTCCAAATATGTGAAC
TTCCTGTACCTGGCCAGCCACTATGAGAAGCTGAAGGGCTCCCCCGAGGATAATGAGCAGAAACAGCTGT
TTGTGGAACAGCACAAGCACTACCTGGACGAGATCATCGAGCAGATCAGCGAGTTCTCCAAGAGAGTGAT
CCTGGCCGACGCTAATCTGGACAAAGTGCTGTCCGCCTACAACAAGCACCGGGATAAGCCCATCAGAGAG
CAGGCCGAGAATATCATCCACCTGTTTACCCTGACCAATCTGGGAGCCCCTGCCGCCTTCAAGTACTTTG
ACACCACCATCGACCGGAAGAGGTACACCAGCACCAAAGAGGTGCTGGACGCCACCCTGATCCACCAGAG
CATCACCGGCCTGTACGAGACACGGATCGACCTGTCTCAGCTGGGAGGCGACAAAAGGCCGGCGGCCACG
AAAAAGGCCGGCCAGGCAAAAAAGAAAAAGTAAGAATTCCTAGAGCTCGCTGATCAGCCTCGACTGTGCC
TTCTAGTTGCCAGCCATCTGTTGTTTGCCCCTCCCCCGTGCCTTCCTTGACCCTGGAAGGTGCCACTCCC
ACTGTCCTTTCCTAATAAAATGAGGAAATTGCATCGCATTGTCTGAGTAGGTGTCATTCTATTCTGGGGG
GTGGGGTGGGGCAGGACAGCAAGGGGGAGGATTGGGAAGAGAATAGCAGGCATGCTGGGGAGCGGCCGCA
GGAACCCCTAGTGATGGAGTTGGCCACTCCCTCTCTGCGCGCTCGCTCGCTCACTGAGGCCGGGCGACCA
AAGGTCGCCCGACGCCCGGGCTTTGCCCGGGCGGCCTCAGTGAGCGAGCGAGCGCGCAGCTGCCTGCAGG
GGCGCCTGATGCGGTATTTTCTCCTTACGCATCTGTGCGGTATTTCACACCGCATA
[142 nt withheld, positions 5517-5658]
C
[141 nt withheld, positions 5660-5800]
CCTTTGACGTTGGAGTCCACGTTCTTT
[37 nt withheld, positions 5828-5864]
ACCCTATCTCGGGCTATTCTTTTGATTTATAAGGGATTTTGCCGATTTCGGCCTATTGGTTAAAAAATGA
GCTGATTTAACAAAAATTTAACGCGAATTTTAACAAAATATTAACGTTTACAATTTTATGGTGCACTCTC
AGTACAATCTGCTCTGATGCCGCATAGTTAAGCCAGCCCCGACACCCGCCAACACCCGCTGACGCGCCCT
GACGGGCTTGTCTGCTCCCGGCATCCGCTTACAGACAAGCTGTGACCGTCTCCGGGAGCTGCATGTGTCA
GAGGTTTTCACCGTCATCACCGAAACGCGCGAGACGAAAGGGCCTCGTGATACGCCTATTTTTATAGGTT
AATGTCATGATAATAATGGTTTCTTAGACGTCAGGTGGCACTTTTCGGGGAAATGTGCGCGGAACCCCTA
TTTGTTTATTTTTCTAAATACATTCAAATATGTATCCGCTCATGAGACAATAACCCTGATAAATGCTTCA
ATAATATTGAAAAAGGAAGAGTATGAGTATTCAACATTTCCGTGTCGCCCTTATTCCCTTTTTTGCGGCA
TTTTGCCTTCCTGTTTTTGCTCACCCAGAAACGCTGGTGAAAGTAAAAGATGCTGAAGATCAGTTGGGTG
CACGAGTGGGTTACATCGAACTGGATCTCAACAGCGGTAAGATCCTTGAGAGTTTTCGCCCCGAAGAACG
TTTTCCAATGATGAGCACTTTTAAAGTTCTGCTATGTGGCGCGGTATTATCCCGTATTGACGCCGGGCAA
GAGCAACTCGGTCGCCGCATACACTATTCTCAGAATGACTTGGTTGAGTACTCACCAGTCACAGAAAAGC
ATCTTACGGATGGCATGACAGTAAGAGAATTATGCAGTGCTGCCATAACCATGAGTGATAACACTGCGGC
CAACTTACTTCTGACAACGATCGGAGGACCGAAGGAGCTAACCGCTTTTTTGCACAACATGGGGGATCAT
GTAACTCGCCTTGATCGTTGGGAACCGGAGCTGAATGAAGCCATACCAAACGACGAGCGTGACACCACGA
TGCCTGTAGCAATGGCAACAACGTTGCGCAAACTATTAACTGGCGAACTACTTACTCTAGCTTCCCGGCA
ACAATTAATAGACTGGATGGAGGCGGATAAAGTTGCAGGACCACTTCTGCGCTCGGCCCTTCCGGCTGGC
TGGTTTATTGCTGATAAATCTGGAGCCGGTGAGCGTGGAAGCCGCGGTATCATTGCAGCACTGGGGCCAG
ATGGTAAGCCCTCCCGTATCGTAGTTATCTACACGACGGGGAGTCAGGCAACTATGGATGAACGAAATAG
ACAGATCGCTGAGATAGGTGCCTCACTGATTAAGCATTGGTAACTGTCAGACCAAGTTTACTCATATATA
CTTTAGATTGATTTAAAACTTCATTTTTAATTTAAAAGGATCTAGGTGAAGATCCTTTTTGATAATCTCA
TGACCAAAATCCCTTAACGTGAGTTTTCGTTCCACTGAGCGTCAGACCCCGTAGAAAAGATCAAAGGATC
TTCTTGAGATCCTTTTTTTCTGCGCGTAATCTGCTGCTTGCAAACAAAAAAACCACCGCTACCAGCGGTG
GTTTGTTTGCCGGATCAAGAGCTACCAACTCTTTTTCCGAAGGTAACTGGCTTCAGCAGAGCGCAGATAC
CAAATACTGTCCTTCTAGTGTAGCCGTAGTTAGGCCACCACTTCAAGAACTCTGTAGCACCGCCTACATA
CCTCGCTCTGCTAATCCTGTTACCAGTGGCTGCTGCCAGTGGCGATAAGTCGTGTCTTACCGGGTTGGAC
TCAAGACGATAGTTACCGGATAAGGCGCAGCGGTCGGGCTGAACGGGGGGTTCGTGCACACAGCCCAGCT
TGGAGCGAACGACCTACACCGAACTGAGATACCTACAGCGTGAGCTATGAGAAAGCGCCACGCTTCCCGA
AGGGAGAAAGGCGGACAGGTATCCGGTAAGCGGCAGGGTCGGAACAGGAGAGCGCACGAGGGAGCTTCCA
GGGGGAAACGCCTGGTATCTTTATAGTCCTGTCGGGTTTCGCCACCTCTGACTTGAGCGTCGATTTTTGT
GATGCTCGTCAGGGGGGCGGAGCCTATGGAAAAACGCCAGCAACGCGGCCTTTTTACGGTTCCTGGCCTT
TTGCTGGCCTTTTGCTCACATG
Features (pLannotate 1.2.2; 15 found; start..end, strand, type, name):
     12..297     +  enhancer       CMV enhancer: human cytomegalovirus immediate early enhancer; contains an 18-bp deletion relative to the standard CMV enhancer
    299..576     +  promoter       chicken β-actin promoter: No description available
    577..805     +  intron         hybrid intron: hybrid between chicken β-actin (CBA) and minute virus of mice (MMV) introns (Gray et al., 2011)
    943..3952    +  CDS            evoCas9 (fragment): Streptococcus pyogenes Cas9 variant with improved specificity (Casini et al., 2018) generates RNA-guided double strand breaks in DNA
   3957..5022    +  CDS            Cas9(C) (fragment): C-terminal portion of Streptococcus pyogenes Cas9 (Zetsche et al., 2015)
   5023..5070    +  CDS            nucleoplasmin NLS: bipartite nuclear localization signal from nucleoplasmin
   5104..5215    +  polyA_signal   bGH poly(A) signal: bovine growth hormone polyadenylation signal
   5320..5460    +  repeat_region  AAV2 ITR: inverted terminal repeat of adeno-associated virus serotype 2 inverted
   5465..5516    -  misc_feature   bom (fragment): basis of mobility region from pBR322
   5535..5915    +  rep_origin     M13 ori (sequence partly withheld): M13 bacteriophage origin of replication; arrow indicates direction of (+) strand synthesis
   5991..6040    -  misc_feature   bom (fragment): basis of mobility region from pBR322
   6142..6177    -  CDS            rop (fragment): Rop protein, which maintains plasmids at low copy number; rop
   6272..6376    +  promoter       AmpR promoter: bla
   6377..7237    +  CDS            AmpR: β-lactamase; bla; confers resistance to ampicillin, carbenicillin, and related antibiotics
   7408..7996    +  rep_origin     ori: high-copy-number ColE1/pMB1/pBR322/pUC origin of replication
