>Addgene plasmid #126765 | B-evoSpCas9 | addgene full sequence | sequence record 410921 | Addgene NGS Result
CCCCCCCCCCCCCGCCCCCATCGCTGCACAAAATAATTAAAAAATAAATAAATACAAAATTGGGGGTGGG
GAGGGGGGGGAGATGGGGAGAGTGAAGCAGAACGTGGGGCTCACCTCGACCATGGTAATAGCGATGACTA
ATACGTAGATGTACTGCCAAGTAGGAAAGTCCCATAAGGTCATGTACTGGGCACAATGCCAGGCGGGCCA
TTTACCGTCATTGACGTCAATAGGGGGCGTACTTGGCATATGATACACTTGATGTACTGCCAAGTGGGCA
GTTTACCGTAAATACTCCACCCATTGACGTCAATGGAAAGTCCCTATTGGCGTTACTATTGACGTCAATG
GGCGGGGGTCGTTGGGCGGTCAGCCAGGCGGGCCATTTACCGTAAGTTATGTAACGGGTACCTCTAGCAT
GTGAGCAAAAGGCCAGCAAAAGGCCAGGAACCGTAAAAAGGCCGCGTTGCTGGCGTTTTTCCATAGGCTC
CGCCCCCCTGACGAGCATCACAAAAATCGACGCTCAAGTCAGAGGTGGCGAAACCCGACAGGACTATAAA
GATACCAGGCGTTTCCCCCTGGAAGCTCCCTCGTGCGCTCTCCTGTTCCGACCCTGCCGCTTACCGGATA
CCTGTCCGCCTTTCTCCCTTCGGGAAGCGTGGCGCTTTCTCATAGCTCACGCTGTAGGTATCTCAGTTCG
GTGTAGGTCGTTCGCTCCAAGCTGGGCTGTGTGCACGAACCCCCCGTTCAGCCCGACCGCTGCGCCTTAT
CCGGTAACTATCGTCTTGAGTCCAACCCGGTAAGACACGACTTATCGCCACTGGCAGCAGCCACTGGTAA
CAGGATTAGCAGAGCGAGGTATGTAGGCGGTGCTACAGAGTTCTTGAAGTGGTGGCCTAACTACGGCTAC
ACTAGAAGAACAGTATTTGGTATCTGCGCTCTGCTGAAGCCAGTTACCTTCGGAAAAAGAGTTGGTAGCT
CTTGATCCGGCAAACAAACCACCGCTGGTAGCGGTGGTTTTTTTGTTTGCAAGCAGCAGATTACGCGCAG
AAAAAAAGGATCTCAAGAAGATCCTTTGATCTTTTCTACGGGGTCTGACGCTCAGTGGAACGAAAACTCA
CGTTAAGGGATTTTGGTCATGAGATTATCAAAAAGGATCTTCACCTAGATCCTTTTAAATTAAAAATGAA
GTTTTAAATCAATCTAAAGTATATATGAGTAAACTTGGTCTGACAGTTACCAATGCTTAATCAGTGAGGC
ACCTATCTCAGCGATCTGTCTATTTCGTTCATCCATAGTTGCCTGACTCCCCGTCGTGTAGATAACTACG
ATACGGGAGGGCTTACCATCTGGCCCCAGTGCTGCAATGATACCGCGGCTTCCACGCTCACCGGCTCCAG
ATTTATCAGCAATAAACCAGCCAGCCGGAAGGGCCGAGCGCAGAAGTGGTCCTGCAACTTTATCCGCCTC
CATCCAGTCTATTAATTGTTGCCGGGAAGCTAGAGTAAGTAGTTCGCCAGTTAATAGTTTGCGCAACGTT
GTTGCCATTGCTACAGGCATCGTGGTGTCACGCTCGTCGTTTGGTATGGCTTCATTCAGCTCCGGTTCCC
AACGATCAAGGCGAGTTACATGATCCCCCATGTTGTGCAAAAAAGCGGTTAGCTCCTTCGGTCCTCCGAT
CGTTGTCAGAAGTAAGTTGGCCGCAGTGTTATCACTCATGGTTATGGCAGCACTGCATAATTCTCTTACT
GTCATGCCATCCGTAAGATGCTTTTCTGTGACTGGTGAGTACTCAACCAAGTCATTCTGAGAATAGTGTA
TGCGGCGACCGAGTTGCTCTTGCCCGGCGTCAATACGGGATAATACCGCGCCACATAGCAGAACTTTAAA
AGTGCTCATCATTGGAAAACGTTCTTCGGGGCGAAAACTCTCAAGGATCTTACCGCTGTTGAGATCCAGT
TCGATGTAACCCACTCGTGCACCCAACTGATCTTCAGCATCTTTTACTTTCACCAGCGTTTCTGGGTGAG
CAAAAACAGGAAGGCAAAATGCCGCAAAAAAGGGAATAAGGGCGACACGGAAATGTTGAATACTCATACT
CTTCCTTTTTCAATATTATTGAAGCATTTATCAGGGTTATTGTCTCATGAGCGGATACATATTTGAATGT
ATTTAGAAAAATAAACAAATAGGGGTTCCGCGCACATTTCCCCGAAAAGTGCCACCTGACGTCTAAGAAA
CCATTATTATCATGACATTAACCTATAAAAATAGGCGTATCACGAGGCCCTTTCGTCTCGCGCGTTTCGG
TGATGACGGTGAAAACCTCTGACACATGCAGCTCCCGGAGACGGTCACAGCTTGTCTGTAAGCGGATGCC
GGGAGCAGACAAGCCCGTCAGGGCGCGTCAGCGGGTGTTGGCGGGTGTCGGGGCTGGCTTAACTATGCGG
CATCAGAGCAGATTGTACTGAGAGTGCACCATAAAATTGTAAACGTTAATATTTTGTTAAAATTCGCGTT
AAATTTTTGTTAAATCAGCTCATTTTTTAACCAATAGACCGAAATCGGCAAAATCCCTTATAAATCAAAA
GAATAGCCCGAGATAGAGT
[37 nt withheld, positions 2610-2646]
AAAGAACGTGGACTCCAACGTCAAAGG
[141 nt withheld, positions 2674-2814]
G
[46 nt withheld, positions 2816-2861]
A
[95 nt withheld, positions 2863-2957]
TATGCGGTGTGAAATACCGCACAGATGCGTAAGGAGAAAATACCGCATCAGGCGCCCCTGCAGGCAGCTG
CGCGCTCGCTCGCTCACTGAGGCCGCCCGGGCAAAGCCCGGGCGTCGGGCGACCTTTGGTCGCCCGGCCT
CAGTGAGCGAGCGAGCGCGCAGAGAGGGAGTGGCCAACTCCATCACTAGGGGTTCCTGCGGCCGCTCCCC
AGCATGCCTGCTATTCTCTTCCCAATCCTCCCCCTTGCTGTCCTGCCCCACCCCACCCCCCAGAATAGAA
TGACACCTACTCAGACAATGCGATGCAATTTCCTCATTTTATTAGGAAAGGACAGTGGGAGTGGCACCTT
CCAGGGTCAAGGAAGGCACGGGGGAGGGGCAAACAACAGATGGCTGGCAACTAGAAGGCACAGTCGAGGC
TGATCAGCGAGCTCTAGGAATTCTTACTTTTTCTTTTTTGCCTGGCCGGCCTTTTTCGTGGCCGCCGGCC
TTTTGTCGCCTCCCAGCTGAGACAGGTCGATCCGTGTCTCGTACAGGCCGGTGATGCTCTGGTGGATCAG
GGTGGCGTCCAGCACCTCTTTGGTGCTGGTGTACCTCTTCCGGTCGATGGTGGTGTCAAAGTACTTGAAG
GCGGCAGGGGCTCCCAGATTGGTCAGGGTAAACAGGTGGATGATATTCTCGGCCTGCTCTCTGATGGGCT
TATCCCGGTGCTTGTTGTAGGCGGACAGCACTTTGTCCAGATTAGCGTCGGCCAGGATCACTCTCTTGGA
GAACTCGCTGATCTGCTCGATGATCTCGTCCAGGTAGTGCTTGTGCTGTTCCACAAACAGCTGTTTCTGC
TCATTATCCTCGGGGGAGCCCTTCAGCTTCTCATAGTGGCTGGCCAGGTACAGGAAGTTCACATATTTGG
AGGGCAGGGCCAGTTCGTTTCCCTTCTGCAGTTCGCCGGCAGAGGCCAGCATTCTCTTCCGGCCGTTTTC
CAGCTCGAACAGGGAGTACTTAGGCAGCTTGATGATCAGGTCCTTTTTCACTTCTTTGTAGCCCTTGGCT
TCCAGAAAGTCGATGGGATTCTTCTCGAAGCTGCTTCTTTCCATGATGGTGATCCCCAGCAGCTCTTTCA
CACTCTTCAGTTTCTTGGACTTGCCCTTTTCCACTTTGGCCACCACCAGCACAGAATAGGCCACGGTGGG
GCTGTCGAAGCCGCCGTACTTCTTAGGGTCCCAGTCCTTCTTTCTGGCGATCAGCTTATCGCTGTTCCTC
TTGGGCAGGATAGACTCTTTGCTGAAGCCGCCTGTCTGCACCTCGGTCTTTTTCACGATATTCACTTGGG
GCATGCTCAGCACTTTCCGCACGGTGGCAAAATCCCGGCCCTTATCCCACACGATCTCCCCGGTTTCGCC
GTTTGTCTCGATCAGAGGCCGCTTCCGGATCTCGCCGTTGGCCAGGGTAATCTCGGTCTTGAAAAAGTTC
ATGATGTTGCTGTAGAAGAAGTACTTGGCGGTAGCCTTGCCGATTTCCTGCTCGCTCTTGGCGATCATCT
TCCGTACATCGTACACCTTGCCACCCAGCTTAGGGTACTTTTTGATCAGGGCGGTTCCCACGACGGCGTT
CAGGTACGCGTCGTGGGCGTGGTGGTAGTTGTTGATCTCGCGCACTTTGTAAAACTGGAAATCCTTCCGG
AAATCGGACACCAGCTTGGACTTCAGGGTGATCACTTTCACTTCCCGGATCAGCTTGTCATTCTCGTCGT
ACTTAGTGTTCATCCGGGAGTCCAGGATCTGTGCCACGTGCTTTGTGATCTGCCGGGTTTCCACCAGCTG
TCTCTTGATGAAGCCGGCCTTATCCAGTTCGCTCAGGCCGCCTCTCTCGGCCTTGGTCAGATTGTCGAAC
TTTCTCTGGGTAATCAGCTTGGCGTTCAGCAGCTGCCGCCAGTAGTTCTTCATCTTCTTCACGACCTCTT
CGGAGGGCACGTTGTCGCTCTTGCCCCGGTTCTTGTCGCTTCTGGTCAGCACCTTGTTGTCGATGGAGTC
GTCCTTCAGAAAGCTCTGAGGCACGATATGGTCCACATCGTAGTCGGACAGCCGGTTGATGTCCAGTTCC
TGGTCCACGTACATATCCCGCCCATTCTGCAGGTAGTACAGGTACAGCTTCTCGTTCTGCAGCTGGGTGT
TTTCCACGGGGTGTTCTTTCAGGATCTGGCTGCCCAGCTCTTTGATGCCCTCTTCGATCCGCTTCATTCT
CTCGCGGCTGTTCTTCTGTCCCTTCTGGGTGGTCTGGTTCTCTCTGGCCATTTCGATCACGATGTTCTCG
GGCTTGTGCCGGCCCATCACTTTCACGAGCTCGTCCACCACCTTCACTGTCTGCAGGATGCCCTTCTTAA
TGGCGGGGCTGCCGGCCAGATTGGCAATGTGCTCGTGCAGGCTATCGCCCTGGCCGGACACCTGGGCTTT
CTGGATGTCCTCTTTAAAGGTCAGGCTGTCGTCGTGGATCAGCTGCATGAAGTTTCTGTTGGCGAAGCCG
TCGGACTTCAGGAAATCCAGGATTGTCTTGCCGGACTGCTTGTCCCGGATGCCGTTGATCAGCTTCCGGC
TCAGCTGGCCCCAGCCGGTGTATCTCCGCCGCTTCAGCTGCTTCATCACTTTGTCGTCGAACAGGTGGGC
ATAGGTTTTCAGCCGTTCCTCGATCATCTCTCTGTCCTCAAACAGTGTCAGGGTCAGCACGATATCTTCC
AGAATGTCCTCGTTTTCCTCATTGTCCAGGAAGTCCTTGTCCTTGATAATTTTCAGCAGATCGTGGTATG
TGCCCAGGGAGGCGTTGAACCGATCTTCCACGCCGGAGATTTCCACGGAGTCGAAGCACTCGATTTTCTT
GAAGTAGTCCTCTTTCAGCTGCTTCACGGTCACTTTCCGGTTGGTCTTGAACAGCAGGTCCACGATGGCC
TTTTTCTGCTCGCCGCTCAGGAAGGCGGGCTTTCTCATTCCCTCGGTCACGTATTTCACTTCGGTCAGCT
CGTTATACACGGTGAAGTACTCGTTCAGCAGGCTGTGCTTGGGCAGCACCTTCTCGTTGGGCAGGTTCTT
ATCGAAGTTGGTCACCCGCTCGATGAAGCTCTGGGCGGAAGCGCCCTTGTCCACCACTTCCTCGAAGTTC
CAGGGGGTGATGGTTTCCTCGCTCTTTCTGGTCATCCAGGCGAATCTGCTGTTTCCCCTGGCCAGAGGGC
CCACGTAGTAGGGGATGCGGAAGGTCAGGATCTTCTCGATCTTTTCCCGGTTGTCCTTCAGGAATGGGTA
AAAATCTTCCTGCCGCCGCAGAATGGCGTGCAGCTCTCCCAGGTGGATCTGGTGGGGGATGCTGCCGTTG
TCGAAGGTCCGCTGCTTCCGCAGCAGGTCCTCTCTGTTCAGCTTCACGAGCAGTTCCTCGGTGCCGTCCA
TCTTTTCCAGGATGGGCTTGATGAACTTGTAGAACTCTTCCTGGCTGGCTCCGCCGTCAATGTAGCCGGC
GTAGCCGTTCTTGCTCTGGTCGAAGAAAATCTCTTTGTACTTCTCAGGCAGCTGCTGCCGCACGAGAGCT
TTCAGCAGGGTCAGGTCCTGGTGGTGCTCGTCGTATCTCTTGATCATAGAGGCGCTCAGGGGGGCCTTGG
TGATCTCGGTGTTCACTCTCAGGATGTCGCTCAGCAGGATGGCGTCGGACAGGTTCTTGGCGGCCAGAAA
CAGGTCGGCGTACTGGTCGCCGATCTGGGCCAGCAGGTTGTCCAGGTCGTCGTCGTAGGTGTCCTTGCTC
AGCTGCAGTTTGGCATCCTCGGCCAGGTCGAAGTTGCTCTTGAAGTTGGGGGTCAGGCCCAGGCTCAGGG
CAATCAGGTTTCCGAACAGGCCATTCTTCTTCTCGCCGGGCAGCTGGGCGATCAGATTTTCCAGCCGTCT
GCTCTTGCTCAGTCTGGCAGACAGGATGGCCTTGGCGTCCACGCCGCTGGCGTTGATGGGGTTTTCCTCG
AACAGCTGGTTGTAGGTCTGCACCAGCTGGATGAACAGCTTGTCCACGTCGCTGTTGTCGGGGTTCAGGT
CGCCCTCGATCAGGAAGTGGCCCCGGAACTTGATCATGTGGGCCAGGGCCAGATAGATCAGCCGCAGGTC
GGCCTTGTCGGTGCTGTCCACCAGTTTCTTTCTCAGGTGGTAGATGGTGGGGTACTTCTCGTGGTAGGCC
ACCTCGTCCACGATGTTGCCGAAGATGGGGTGCCGCTCGTGCTTCTTATCCTCTTCCACCAGGAAGGACT
CTTCCAGTCTGTGGAAGAAGCTGTCGTCCACCTTGGCCATCTCGTTGCTGAAGATCTCTTGCAGATAGCA
GATCCGGTTCTTCCGTCTGGTGTATCTTCTTCTGGCGGTTCTCTTCAGCCGGGTGGCCTCGGCTGTTTCG
CCGCTGTCGAACAGCAGGGCTCCGATCAGGTTCTTCTTGATGCTGTGCCGGTCGGTGTTGCCCAGCACCT
TGAATTTCTTGCTGGGCACCTTGTACTCGTCGGTGATCACGGCCCAGCCCACAGAGTTGGTGCCGATGTC
CAGGCCGATGCTGTACTTCTTGTCGGCTGCTGGGACTCCGTGGATACCGACCTTCCGCTTCTTCTTTGGG
GCCATCTTATCGTCATCGTCTTTGTAATCAATATCATGATCCTTGTAGTCTCCGTCGTGGTCCTTATAGT
CCATGGTGGCACCGGTCCAACCTGAAAAAAAGTGATTTCAGGCAGGTGCTCCAGGTAATTAAACATTAAT
ACCCCACCAACCAACCATCCCTTAAACCCTTACCTCTTGCTCAGCTAATTACAGCCCGGAGGAGAAGGGC
CGTCCCGCCCGCTCACCTGTGGGAGTAACGCGGTCAGTCAGAGCCGGGGCGGGCGGCGCGAGGCGGCGGC
GGAGCGGGGCACGGGGCGAAGGCAGCGCGCAGCGACTCCCGCCCGCCGCGCGCTTCGCTTTTTATAGGGC
CGCCGCCGCCGCCGCCTCGCCATAAAAGGAAACTTTCGGAGCGCGCCGCTCTGATTGGCTGCCGCCGCAC
CTCTCCGCCTCGCCCCGCCCCGCCCCTCGCCCNNNNNNNNNNNNNNNNNNNNNNNNNNNNNN
Features (pLannotate 1.2.2; 16 found; start..end, strand, type, name):
      1..119     -  promoter       chicken β-actin promoter (fragment): contains a 21-bp deletion relative to the standard chicken β-actin promoter
    121..406     -  enhancer       CMV enhancer: human cytomegalovirus immediate early enhancer; contains an 18-bp deletion relative to the standard CMV enhancer
    478..1066    -  rep_origin     ori: high-copy-number ColE1/pMB1/pBR322/pUC origin of replication
   1237..2097    -  CDS            AmpR: β-lactamase; bla; confers resistance to ampicillin, carbenicillin, and related antibiotics
   2098..2202    -  promoter       AmpR promoter: bla
   2297..2332    +  CDS            rop (fragment): Rop protein, which maintains plasmids at low copy number; rop
   2434..2483    +  misc_feature   bom (fragment): basis of mobility region from pBR322
   2484..2939    -  rep_origin     f1 ori (sequence partly withheld): f1 bacteriophage origin of replication; arrow indicates direction of (+) strand synthesis
   2958..3009    +  misc_feature   bom (fragment): basis of mobility region from pBR322
   3014..3154    -  repeat_region  AAV2 ITR: inverted terminal repeat of adeno-associated virus serotype 2 inverted
   3259..3370    -  polyA_signal   bGH poly(A) signal: bovine growth hormone polyadenylation signal
   3404..3451    -  CDS            nucleoplasmin NLS: bipartite nuclear localization signal from nucleoplasmin
   3452..4517    -  CDS            Cas9(C) (fragment): C-terminal portion of Streptococcus pyogenes Cas9 (Zetsche et al., 2015)
   4522..7531    -  CDS            evoCas9 (fragment): Streptococcus pyogenes Cas9 variant with improved specificity (Casini et al., 2018) generates RNA-guided double strand breaks in DNA
   7669..7896    -  intron         hybrid intron: hybrid between chicken β-actin (CBA) and minute virus of mice (MMV) introns (Gray et al., 2011)
   7897..8029    -  promoter       chicken β-actin promoter (fragment): contains a 21-bp deletion relative to the standard chicken β-actin promoter
