[The description below was written by a language model from this plasmid's Addgene catalogue record and pLannotate feature annotations shown in this document.]
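Description:
B-evoSpCas9 is a mammalian expression plasmid of about 8.06 kb built on a pX330-like backbone from which the U6-sgRNA cassette has been removed, so it supplies only the nuclease. It is propagated in E. coli through a high-copy ColE1/pUC-type origin and selected with ampicillin via the bla gene. The backbone also carries an f1/M13 phage origin, short pBR322-derived bom and rop fragments, and a single AAV2 inverted terminal repeat downstream of the expression cassette. One ITR alone does not make this a packageable AAV vector. Both the depositor sequence and the repository's sequencing result show the same set of features, differing by a few bases in length and in orientation and start point.

The payload is a human codon-optimised Streptococcus pyogenes Cas9 variant driven by the CBh promoter, which the annotations resolve into a CMV enhancer, chicken β-actin promoter and a hybrid CBA/MVM intron, and terminated by the bGH polyadenylation signal. The protein carries an N-terminal 3xFLAG tag and NLS and a C-terminal nucleoplasmin NLS for detection and nuclear import. It combines the evoCas9 fidelity mutations (M495V, Y515N, K526E, R661Q) with the "Blackjack" change, in which residues 1005-1013 are replaced by two glycines. This probably explains why the annotation splits the coding sequence into two fragments. Silent mutations are also noted.

According to the record, the Blackjack variant cleaves with sgRNAs carrying either 20-nt or 5'-extended 21-nt spacers, with higher fidelity and target selectivity than parental evoSpCas9. Leaving out the guide cassette lets different SpCas9 variants be compared using the same sgRNA expressed from a separate plasmid.
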