Addgene plasmid #126765: B-evoSpCas9
Purpose: Expression plasmid for human codon-opt. increased fidelity Blackjack-evoSpCas9 (w/o U6-sgRNA). Cleaves both 20nt and 5'-extended 21nt spacer containing sgRNAs with higher fidelity than evoSpCas9.
Depositing lab: Ervin Welker. Publication: Blackjack mutations improve the on-target activities of increased fidelity variants of SpCas9 with 5'G-extended sgRNAs. Kulcsar PI, Talas A, Toth E, Nyeste A, Ligeti Z, Welker Z, Welker E. Nat Commun. 2020 Mar 6;11(1):1223. doi: 10.1038/s41467-020-15021-5. PubMed 32144253.
Backbone
  Vector backbone: pX330-like (without U6-sgRNA coding sequence)
  Total vector size (bp): 8056
  Vector type: Mammalian Expression, CRISPR
Growth in bacteria
  Bacterial resistance: Ampicillin, 100 μg/mL
  Growth temperature: 37°C
  Growth strain: NEB Stable
  Copy number: High Copy
Gene/Insert
  Gene/Insert name: B-evoSpCas9 (alt name: Blackjack-evoSpCas9)
  Species: S. pyogenes
  Insert size (bp): 4251
  Mutation: M495V; Y515N; K526E; R661Q; amino acids 1005-1013 replaced with two glycine
  Promoter: CBh
  Tag / fusion protein: 3xFLAG (N terminal on insert); NLS (N terminal on insert); NLS (C terminal on insert)
  Cloning method: Restriction Enzyme; 5′ cloning site MluI (not destroyed); 3′ cloning site Pfl23II (destroyed during cloning)
  Sequencing primers: 5′ GAACATCGTGATCGAAATG; 3′ TGTCGAAGCCGCCGTAC
Terms and licenses: Academic/Nonprofit Terms; Industry Terms: Not Available to Industry
Depositor comments: pCbh-3xFLAG-NLS-Blackjack-evoSpCas9-NLS (without U6-sgRNA coding sequence, with silent mutations). Blackjack variants cleave both 20nt and 5'-extended 21nt spacer containing sgRNAs. B-evoSpCas9 shows higher fidelity and target selectivity than its parental increased fidelity variant, evoSpCas9. The lack of sgRNA expression cassette allows for easy testing of various SpCas9 variants with the same sgRNA expressed from a separate plasmid (e.g. pmCherry_gRNA, Addgene# #80457). For detailed information and plasmid usage, please see the associated publication.
How to cite: B-evoSpCas9 was a gift from Ervin Welker (Addgene plasmid # 126765 ; http://n2t.net/addgene:126765 ; RRID:Addgene_126765)
